Addgene plasmid #149056: pGBW-m4046462
Purpose: Yeast Expression plasmid for SARS-CoV-2 3C-like proteinase
Depositing lab: Ginkgo Bioworks & Benjie Chen. Depositing organization: Ginkgo Bioworks.
Backbone
  Vector backbone: AmpR; 2u URA3
  Backbone size w/o insert (bp): 4078
  Vector type: Yeast Expression
  Selectable markers: URA3
Growth in bacteria
  Bacterial resistance: Ampicillin, 100 μg/mL
  Growth temperature: 37°C
  Growth strain: DH5alpha
  Copy number: High Copy
Gene/Insert
  Gene/Insert name: SARS-CoV-2 3C-like proteinase
  Species: S. cerevisiae (budding yeast); Severe acute respiratory syndrome coronavirus 2
  Insert size (bp): 911
  Mutation: wt
  Entrez Gene: ORF1ab (a.k.a. GU280_gp01)
  Promoter: pTEF1
  Tag / fusion protein: Cleavable thrombin;MBP (C terminal on backbone)
  Cloning method: Unknown
Resource information
  A portion of this plasmid was derived from a plasmid made by: GinkgoBioworks
Depositor comments: NCBI Reference Sequence: YP_009725301.1. Created by gene synthesis with Not1 site. NGS used for QC was performed by Ginkgo and may not fully cover the entire plasmid.
How to cite: pGBW-m4046462 was a gift from Ginkgo Bioworks & Benjie Chen (Addgene plasmid # 149056 ; http://n2t.net/addgene:149056 ; RRID:Addgene_149056)
