[The description below was written by a language model from this plasmid's Addgene catalogue record and pLannotate feature annotations shown in this document.]
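Description:
pGBW-m4046462 is a 6,751-nt episomal yeast expression plasmid for producing the SARS-CoV-2 3C-like proteinase (the main protease released from the ORF1ab polyprotein) in Saccharomyces cerevisiae. It is a shuttle vector. A 2μ origin supports multicopy maintenance in yeast, with selection through the URA3 auxotrophic marker, which can also be counterselected with 5-fluoroorotic acid. In E. coli it replicates from a ColE1/pUC-type origin and is selected with ampicillin through a β-lactamase gene that appears to be driven by a cat promoter. A rop annotation sits directly next to AmpR, although the catalogue lists the plasmid as high copy. Short phage T3 and T7 early terminators and a tonB terminator flank the bacterial modules, presumably to insulate them from transcriptional read-through.

The expression cassette uses the constitutive TEF1 promoter to drive a wild-type protease coding region of about 0.9 kb, made by gene synthesis. The species field lists both yeast and the virus, but the record does not explain why. The protease is followed in the same orientation by an E. coli maltose-binding protein (malE) sequence and a CYC1 terminator. According to the catalogue, MBP is a C-terminal tag supplied by the backbone and joined through a thrombin-cleavable linker, so the fusion partner could be removed after amylose-based purification. The automated annotation matches the insert to the viral replicase polyprotein 1a, but its descriptive text refers to nsp10. That text is generic to the polyprotein entry and does not identify this fragment.

The depositor's sequence and the sequencing-derived sequence give essentially identical feature maps, though the depositor notes that the sequencing used for quality control may not cover the whole plasmid. The stated backbone and insert sizes add up to less than the full sequence length.
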