Features (pLannotate 1.2.2; 14 found; start..end, strand, type, name):
     10..417     +  promoter       TEF1 promoter: S. cerevisiae TEF1; promoter for EF-1α
    434..1345    +  CDS            R1A_SARS2 (fragment): Experimental evidence at protein level: Swiss-Prot protein existence level 1. [Non-structural protein 10]: Plays a pivotal role in viral transcription by stimulating both nsp14 3'-5' exoribonuclease and nsp16 2'-O-methyltransferase activities. Therefore plays an essential role in viral mRNAs cap methylation. From Severe acute respiratory syndrome coronavirus 2 (2019-nCoV) (SARS-CoV-2).
   1361..2461    +  CDS            malE (fragment): MALE_ECO57 - Experimental evidence at protein level: Swiss-Prot protein existence level 1. Part of the ABC transporter complex MalEFGK involved in maltose/maltodextrin import. Binds maltose and higher maltodextrins. From Escherichia coli O157:H7.
   2490..2662    +  terminator     CYC1 terminator (fragment): S. cerevisiae CYC1; transcription terminator for CYC1
   2698..2874    +  promoter       URA3 promoter (fragment): S. cerevisiae URA3
   2875..3678    +  CDS            URA3: orotidine-5'-phosphate decarboxylase, required for uracil biosynthesis; S. cerevisiae URA3; yeast auxotrophic marker, counterselectable with 5-fluoroorotic acid (5-FOA)
   3761..4743    -  rep_origin     2μ ori: yeast 2μ plasmid origin of replication
   4821..4850    +  terminator     T3Te terminator: phage T3 early transcription terminator
   4872..5459    +  rep_origin     ori: high-copy-number ColE1/pMB1/pBR322/pUC origin of replication
   5471..5498    -  terminator     T7Te terminator: phage T7 early transcription terminator
   5522..5713    -  CDS            rop: Rop protein, which maintains plasmids at low copy number; rop
   5714..6574    -  CDS            AmpR: β-lactamase; bla; confers resistance to ampicillin, carbenicillin, and related antibiotics
   6575..6677    -  promoter       cat promoter: promoter of the E. coli cat gene encoding chloramphenicol acetyltransferase
   6678..6709    -  terminator     tonB terminator: bidirectional E. coli tonB-P14 transcription terminator
>Addgene plasmid #149056 | pGBW-m4046462 | depositor full sequence | sequence record 291509 | Full Sequence
GCGGCCGCCCCACACACCATAGCTTCAAAATGTTTCTACTCCTTTTTTACTCTTCCAGATTTTCTCGGAC
TCCGCGCATCGCCGTACCACTTCAAAACACCCAAGCACAGCATACTAAATTTCCCCTCTTTCTTCCTCTA
GGGTGTCGTTAATTACCCGTACTAAAGGTTTGGAAAAGAAAAAAGAGACCGCCTCGTTTCTTTTTCTTCG
TCGAAAAAGGCAATAAAAATTTTTATCACGTTTCTTTTTCTTGAAAATTTTTTTTTTTGATTTTTTTCTC
TTTCGATGACCTCCCATTGATATTTAAGTTAATAAACGGTCTTCAATTTCTCAAGTTTCAGTTTCATTTT
TCTTGTTCTATTACAACTTTTTTTACTTCTTGCTCATTAGAAAGAAAGCATAGCAATCTAATCTAAGTTT
TAATTACAAAATGGGTTTTAGAAAAATGGCATTCCCATCTGGTAAAGTTGAGGGTTGTATGGTACAAGTA
ACTTGTGGTACAACTACACTTAACGGTCTTTGGCTTGATGACGTAGTTTACTGTCCAAGACATGTGATCT
GCACCTCTGAAGACATGCTTAACCCTAATTATGAAGATTTACTCATTCGTAAGTCTAATCATAATTTCTT
GGTACAGGCTGGTAATGTTCAACTCAGGGTTATTGGACATTCTATGCAAAATTGTGTACTTAAGCTTAAG
GTTGATACAGCCAATCCTAAGACACCTAAGTATAAGTTTGTTCGCATTCAACCAGGACAGACTTTTTCAG
TGTTAGCTTGTTACAATGGTTCACCATCTGGTGTTTACCAATGTGCTATGAGGCCCAATTTCACTATTAA
GGGTTCATTCCTTAATGGTTCATGTGGTAGTGTTGGTTTTAACATAGATTATGACTGTGTCTCTTTTTGT
TACATGCACCATATGGAATTACCAACTGGAGTTCATGCTGGCACAGACTTAGAAGGTAACTTTTATGGAC
CTTTTGTTGACAGGCAAACAGCACAAGCAGCTGGTACGGACACAACTATTACAGTTAATGTTTTAGCTTG
GTTGTACGCTGCTGTTATAAATGGAGACAGGTGGTTTCTCAATCGATTTACCACAACTCTTAATGACTTT
AACCTTGTGGCTATGAAGTACAATTATGAACCTCTAACACAAGACCATGTTGACATACTAGGACCTCTTT
CTGCTCAAACTGGAATTGCCGTTTTAGATATGTGTGCTTCATTAAAAGAATTACTGCAAAATGGTATGAA
TGGACGTACCATATTGGGTAGTGCTTTATTAGAAGATGAATTTACACCTTTTGATGTTGTTAGACAATGC
TCAGGTGTTACTTTCCTCGTGCCGAGAGGTTCTAAAATCGAGGAAGGTAAGCTAGTCATTTGGATAAATG
GAGATAAGGGTTACAACGGTTTGGCAGAAGTAGGCAAGAAATTTGAAAAGGACACAGGTATCAAGGTGAC
GGTTGAACATCCAGACAAGTTAGAAGAAAAATTCCCTCAAGTTGCTGCTACTGGTGATGGTCCCGACATT
ATTTTCTGGGCCCACGATCGTTTTGGTGGATATGCTCAGTCAGGTTTGCTGGCTGAGATCACCCCAGACA
AGGCCTTCCAAGATAAATTGTACCCATTCACTTGGGATGCTGTCAGATACAACGGTAAGCTTATAGCATA
TCCAATTGCTGTTGAAGCCTTATCGTTGATCTACAATAAGGACTTGTTACCTAACCCACCAAAGACATGG
GAAGAAATTCCAGCTTTGGATAAAGAGCTAAAGGCCAAGGGAAAAAGCGCTTTGATGTTTAACTTACAAG
AACCTTATTTCACCTGGCCATTAATCGCTGCTGACGGTGGTTACGCATTTAAATACGAAAACGGTAAGTA
TGACATTAAGGATGTCGGCGTTGATAATGCTGGTGCAAAGGCTGGTTTGACCTTCTTGGTTGATTTAATA
AAGAATAAACACATGAACGCTGACACTGACTACTCTATCGCCGAAGCCGCTTTCAACAAGGGTGAAACTG
CTATGACCATAAATGGTCCATGGGCCTGGAGTAACATTGATACTTCTAAAGTAAACTATGGTGTCACTGT
TTTGCCTACATTCAAAGGCCAACCATCCAAGCCCTTTGTCGGTGTTCTATCCGCTGGCATCAATGCTGCT
TCTCCAAACAAGGAGCTAGCTAAAGAATTTTTGGAAAATTACTTGTTAACTGACGAAGGTTTGGAGGCCG
TTAACAAGGACAAGCCATTGGGTGCTGTCGCTTTGAAATCTTACGAAGAAGAATTGGCTAAGGATCCCAG
AATTGCCGCTACCATGGAGAACGCCCAAAAGGGTGAAATTATGCCAAACATCCCACAAATGTCAGCCTTC
TGGTACGCAGTTAGGACTGCCGTGATTAATGCTGCTTCCGGTAGACAAACCGTCGACGAAGCATTAAAAG
ATGCTCAAACGTAAACAGGCCCCTTTTCCTTTGTCGATATCATGTAATTAGTTATGTCACGCTTACATTC
ACGCCCTCCTCCCACATCCGCTCTAACCGAAAAGGAAGGAGTTAGACAACCTGAAGTCTAGGTCCCTATT
TATTTTTTTTAATAGTTATGTTAGTATTAAGAACGTTATTTATATTTCAAATTTTTCTTTTTTTTCTGTA
CAAAGCGGCCGCCGAACCACTAGTGCACTGCAGTACACGGTTTCCTTGAAATTTTTTTGATTCGGTAATC
TCCGAACAGAAGGAAGAACGAAGGAAGGAGCACAGACTTAGATTGGTATATATACGCATATGTAGTGTTG
AAGAAACATGAAATTGCCCAGTATTCTTAACCCAACTGCACAGAACAAAAACGTGCAGGAAACGAAGATA
AATCATGTCGAAAGCTACATATAAGGAACGTGCTGCTACTCATCCTAGTCCTGTTGCTGCCAAGCTATTT
AATATCATGCACGAAAAGCAAACAAACTTGTGTGCTTCATTGGATGTTCGTACCACCAAGGAATTACTGG
AGTTAGTTGAAGCATTAGGTCCCAAAATTTGTTTACTAAAAACACATGTGGATATCTTGACTGATTTTTC
CATGGAGGGCACAGTTAAGCCGCTAAAGGCATTATCCGCCAAGTACAATTTTTTACTCTTCGAGGACAGA
AAATTTGCTGACATTGGTAATACAGTCAAATTGCAGTACTCTGCGGGTGTATACAGAATAGCAGAATGGG
CAGACATTACGAATGCACACGGTGTGGTGGGCCCAGGTATTGTTAGCGGTTTGAAGCAGGCGGCAGAAGA
AGTAACAAAGGAACCTAGAGGCCTTTTGATGTTAGCAGAATTGTCATGCAAGGGCTCCCTATCTACTGGA
GAATATACTAAGGGTACTGTTGACATTGCGAAGAGCGACAAAGATTTTGTTATCGGCTTTATTGCTCAAA
GAGACATGGGTGGAAGAGATGAAGGTTACGATTGGTTGATTATGACACCCGGTGTGGGTTTAGATGACAA
GGGAGATGCATTGGGTCAACAGTATAGAACCGTGGATGATGTGGTTTCTACAGGATCTGACATTATTATT
GTTGGAAGAGGACTATTTGCAAAGGGAAGGGATGCTAAGGTAGAGGGTGAACGTTACAGAAAAGCAGGCT
GGGAAGCATATTTGAGAAGATGCGGCCAGCAAAACTAAAAAACTGTATTATAAGTAAATGCATGTATACT
AAACTCACAAATTAGAGCTTCAATTTAATTATATCAGTTATTACCCGAGTAACGAAGCATCTGTGCTTCA
TTTTGTAGAACAAAAATGCAACGCGAGAGCGCTAATTTTTCAAACAAAGAATCTGAGCTGCATTTTTACA
GAACAGAAATGCAACGCGAAAGCGCTATTTTACCAACGAAGAATCTGTGCTTCATTTTTGTAAAACAAAA
ATGCAACGCGAGAGCGCTAATTTTTCAAACAAAGAATCTGAGCTGCATTTTTACAGAACAGAAATGCAAC
GCGAGAGCGCTATTTTACCAACAAAGAATCTATACTTCTTTTTTGTTCTACAAAAATGCATCCCGAGAGC
GCTATTTTTCTAACAAAGCATCTTAGATTACTTTTTTTCTCCTTTGTGCGCTCTATAATGCAGTCTCTTG
ATAACTTTTTGCACTGTAGGTCCGTTAAGGTTAGAAGAAGGCTACTTTGGTGTCTATTTTCTCTTCCATA
AAAAAAGCCTGACTCCACTTCCCGCGTTTACTGATTACTAGCGAAGCTGCGGGTGCATTTTTTCAAGATA
AAGGCATCCCCGATTATATTCTATACCGATGTGGATTGCGCATACTTTGTGAACAGAAAGTGATAGCGTT
GATGATTCTTCATTGGTCAGAAAATTATGAACGGTTTCTTCTATTTTGTCTCTATATACTACGTATAGGA
AATGTTTACATTTTCGTATTGTTTTCGATTCACTCTATGAATAGTTCTTACTACAATTTTTTTGTCTAAA
GAGTAATACTAGAGATAAACATAAAAAATGTAGAGGTCGAGTTTAGATGCAAGTTCAAGGAGCGAAAGGT
GGATGGGTAGGTTATATAGGGATATAGCACAGAGATATATAGCAAAGAGATACTTTTGAGCAATGTTTGT
GGAAGCGGTATTCGCAATATTTTAGTAGCTCGTTACAGTCCGGTGCGTTTTTGGTTTTTTGAAAGTGCGT
CATCAGAGCGCTTTTGGTTTTCAAAAGCGCTCTGAAGTTCCTATACTTTCTAGCTAGAGAATAGGAACTT
CCCGAGCGGCCGCGTGTTACAAGCTTGACTCCAGCGTAACTGGACTGCAATCAACTCACTGGCTCACCTT
CACGGGTGGGCCTTTCTTCGGTAGAAAATCAAAGGATCTTCTTGAGATCCTTTTTTTCTGCGCGTAATCT
GCTGCTTGCAAACAAAAAAACCACCGCTACCAGCGGTGGTTTGTTTGCCGGATCAAGAGCTACCAACTCT
TTTTCCGAGGTAACTGGCTTCAGCAGAGCGCAGATACCAAATACTGTTCTTCTAGTGTAGCCGTAGTTAG
GCCACCACTTCAAGAACTCTGTAGCACCGCCTACATACCTCGCTCTGCTAATCCTGTTACCAGTGGCTGC
TGCCAGTGGCGATAAGTCGTGTCTTACCGGGTTGGACTCAAGACGATAGTTACCGGATAAGGCGCAGCGG
TCGGGCTGAACGGGGGGTTCGTGCACACAGCCCAGCTTGGAGCGAACGACCTACACCGAACTGAGATACC
TACAGCGTGAGCTATGAGAAAGCGCCACGCTTCCCGAAGGGAGAAAGGCGGACAGGTATCCGGTAAGCGG
CAGGGTCGGAACAGGAGAGCGCACGAGGGAGCTTCCAGGGGTAAACGCCTGGTATCTTTATAGTCCTGTC
GGGTTTCGCCACCTCTGACTTGAGCATCGATTTTTGTGATGCTCGTCAGGGGGGCGGAGCCTATGGAAAA
ACGCCAGCAACGCAGAAAGGCCCACCCGAAGGTGAGCCAGGTGATTACATTTGGGCCCTCATCAGAGGTT
TTCACCGTCATCACCGAAACGCGCGAGGCAGCTGCGGTAAAGCTCATCAGCGTGGTCGTGAAGCGATTCA
CAGATGTCTGCCTGTTCATCCGCGTCCAGCTCGTTGAGTTTCTCCAGAAGCGTTAATGTCTGGCTTCTGA
TAAAGCGGGCCATGTTAAGGGCGGTTTTTTCCTGTTTGGTCACTTACCAATGCTTAATCAGTGAGGCACC
TATCTCAGCGATCTGTCTATTTCGTTCATCCATAGTTGCCTGACTCCCCGTCGTGTAGATAACTACGATG
CGGGAGGGCTTACCATCTGGCCCCAGTGCTGCAATGATACCGCGAGACCCACGCTCACCGGCTCCAGATT
TATCAGCAATAAACCAGCCAGCCGGGAGGGCCGAGCGCAGAAGTGATCCTGCAACTTTATCCGCCTCCAT
CCAGTCTATTAATTGTTGCCGGGAAGCTAGAGTAAGTAGTTCGCCAGTTAATAGTTTGCGCAACGTTGTT
GCCATTGCTACAGGCATCGTGGTGTCACGCTCGTCGTTTGGTATGGCTTCATTCAGCTCCGGTTCCCAAC
GATCAAGGCGAGTTACATGATCCCCCATGTTGTGCAAAAAAGCGGTTAGCTCCTTCGGTCCTCCGATCGT
TGCCAGAAGTAAGTTGGCCGCAGTGTTATCACTCATGGTTATGGCAGCACTGCATAATTCTCTTACTGTC
ATGCCATCCGTGAGATGCTTTTCTGTGACTGGTGAGTACTCAACCAAGTCATTCTGAGAATAGTGTATGC
GGCGACCGAGTTGCTCTTGCCCGGCGTCAATACGGGATAATACCGCGCCACATAGCAGAACTTTAAAAGT
GCTCATCATTGGAAAACGTTCTTCGGGGCGTAAACTCTCAAGGATCTTACCGCTGTTGAGATCCAGTTCG
ATGTAACCCACTCGTGCACCCAACTGATCTTCAGCATCTTTTACTTTCACCAGCGTTTCTGGGTGAGCAA
AAACAGGAAGGCAAAATGCCGCAAAAAAGGGAATAAGGGCGACACGGAAATGTTGAATACTCATTTTAGC
TTCCTTAGCTCCTGAAAATCTCGATAACTCAAAAAATACGCCCGGTAGTGATCTTATTTCATTATGGTGA
AAGTTGGAACCTCTTACGTGCCGATCAAGTCAAAAGCCTCCGGTCGGAGGCTTTTGACTTTCTGCTATGG
AGGTCAGGTATGATTTAAATGGTCAGTTAGA
