Features (pLannotate 1.2.2; 14 found; start..end, strand, type, name):
     10..417     +  promoter       TEF1 promoter: S. cerevisiae TEF1; promoter for EF-1α
    434..1345    +  CDS            R1A_SARS2 (fragment): Experimental evidence at protein level: Swiss-Prot protein existence level 1. [Non-structural protein 10]: Plays a pivotal role in viral transcription by stimulating both nsp14 3'-5' exoribonuclease and nsp16 2'-O-methyltransferase activities. Therefore plays an essential role in viral mRNAs cap methylation. From Severe acute respiratory syndrome coronavirus 2 (2019-nCoV) (SARS-CoV-2).
   1361..2461    +  CDS            malE (fragment): MALE_ECO57 - Experimental evidence at protein level: Swiss-Prot protein existence level 1. Part of the ABC transporter complex MalEFGK involved in maltose/maltodextrin import. Binds maltose and higher maltodextrins. From Escherichia coli O157:H7.
   2490..2662    +  terminator     CYC1 terminator (fragment): S. cerevisiae CYC1; transcription terminator for CYC1
   2698..2874    +  promoter       URA3 promoter (fragment): S. cerevisiae URA3
   2875..3678    +  CDS            URA3: orotidine-5'-phosphate decarboxylase, required for uracil biosynthesis; S. cerevisiae URA3; yeast auxotrophic marker, counterselectable with 5-fluoroorotic acid (5-FOA)
   3761..4743    -  rep_origin     2μ ori: yeast 2μ plasmid origin of replication
   4821..4850    +  terminator     T3Te terminator: phage T3 early transcription terminator
   4872..5459    +  rep_origin     ori: high-copy-number ColE1/pMB1/pBR322/pUC origin of replication
   5471..5498    -  terminator     T7Te terminator: phage T7 early transcription terminator
   5522..5713    -  CDS            rop: Rop protein, which maintains plasmids at low copy number; rop
   5714..6574    -  CDS            AmpR: β-lactamase; bla; confers resistance to ampicillin, carbenicillin, and related antibiotics
   6587..6677    -  promoter       cat promoter: promoter of the E. coli cat gene encoding chloramphenicol acetyltransferase
   6678..6709    -  terminator     tonB terminator: bidirectional E. coli tonB-P14 transcription terminator
>Addgene plasmid #149056 | pGBW-m4046462 | addgene full sequence | sequence record 297936 | Ginkgo NGS Result
GCGGCCGCCCCACACACCATAGCTTCAAAATGTTTCTACTCCTTTTTTACTCTTCCAGATTTTCTCGGAC
TCCGCGCATCGCCGTACCACTTCAAAACACCCAAGCACAGCATACTAAATTTCCCCTCTTTCTTCCTCTA
GGGTGTCGTTAATTACCCGTACTAAAGGTTTGGAAAAGAAAAAAGAGACCGCCTCGTTTCTTTTTCTTCG
TCGAAAAAGGCAATAAAAATTTTTATCACGTTTCTTTTTCTTGAAAATTTTTTTTTTTGATTTTTTTCTC
TTTCGATGACCTCCCATTGATATTTAAGTTAATAAACGGTCTTCAATTTCTCAAGTTTCAGTTTCATTTT
TCTTGTTCTATTACAACTTTTTTTACTTCTTGCTCATTAGAAAGAAAGCATAGCAATCTAATCTAAGTTT
TAATTACAAAATGGGTTTTAGAAAAATGGCATTCCCATCTGGTAAAGTTGAGGGTTGTATGGTACAAGTA
ACTTGTGGTACAACTACACTTAACGGTCTTTGGCTTGATGACGTAGTTTACTGTCCAAGACATGTGATCT
GCACCTCTGAAGACATGCTTAACCCTAATTATGAAGATTTACTCATTCGTAAGTCTAATCATAATTTCTT
GGTACAGGCTGGTAATGTTCAACTCAGGGTTATTGGACATTCTATGCAAAATTGTGTACTTAAGCTTAAG
GTTGATACAGCCAATCCTAAGACACCTAAGTATAAGTTTGTTCGCATTCAACCAGGACAGACTTTTTCAG
TGTTAGCTTGTTACAATGGTTCACCATCTGGTGTTTACCAATGTGCTATGAGGCCCAATTTCACTATTAA
GGGTTCATTCCTTAATGGTTCATGTGGTAGTGTTGGTTTTAACATAGATTATGACTGTGTCTCTTTTTGT
TACATGCACCATATGGAATTACCAACTGGAGTTCATGCTGGCACAGACTTAGAAGGTAACTTTTATGGAC
CTTTTGTTGACAGGCAAACAGCACAAGCAGCTGGTACGGACACAACTATTACAGTTAATGTTTTAGCTTG
GTTGTACGCTGCTGTTATAAATGGAGACAGGTGGTTTCTCAATCGATTTACCACAACTCTTAATGACTTT
AACCTTGTGGCTATGAAGTACAATTATGAACCTCTAACACAAGACCATGTTGACATACTAGGACCTCTTT
CTGCTCAAACTGGAATTGCCGTTTTAGATATGTGTGCTTCATTAAAAGAATTACTGCAAAATGGTATGAA
TGGACGTACCATATTGGGTAGTGCTTTATTAGAAGATGAATTTACACCTTTTGATGTTGTTAGACAATGC
TCAGGTGTTACTTTCCTCGTGCCGAGAGGTTCTAAAATCGAGGAAGGTAAGCTAGTCATTTGGATAAATG
GAGATAAGGGTTACAACGGTTTGGCAGAAGTAGGCAAGAAATTTGAAAAGGACACAGGTATCAAGGTGAC
GGTTGAACATCCAGACAAGTTAGAAGAAAAATTCCCTCAAGTTGCTGCTACTGGTGATGGTCCCGACATT
ATTTTCTGGGCCCACGATCGTTTTGGTGGATATGCTCAGTCAGGTTTGCTGGCTGAGATCACCCCAGACA
AGGCCTTCCAAGATAAATTGTACCCATTCACTTGGGATGCTGTCAGATACAACGGTAAGCTTATAGCATA
TCCAATTGCTGTTGAAGCCTTATCGTTGATCTACAATAAGGACTTGTTACCTAACCCACCAAAGACATGG
GAAGAAATTCCAGCTTTGGATAAAGAGCTAAAGGCCAAGGGAAAAAGCGCTTTGATGTTTAACTTACAAG
AACCTTATTTCACCTGGCCATTAATCGCTGCTGACGGTGGTTACGCATTTAAATACGAAAACGGTAAGTA
TGACATTAAGGATGTCGGCGTTGATAATGCTGGTGCAAAGGCTGGTTTGACCTTCTTGGTTGATTTAATA
AAGAATAAACACATGAACGCTGACACTGACTACTCTATCGCCGAAGCCGCTTTCAACAAGGGTGAAACTG
CTATGACCATAAATGGTCCATGGGCCTGGAGTAACATTGATACTTCTAAAGTAAACTATGGTGTCACTGT
TTTGCCTACATTCAAAGGCCAACCATCCAAGCCCTTTGTCGGTGTTCTATCCGCTGGCATCAATGCTGCT
TCTCCAAACAAGGAGCTAGCTAAAGAATTTTTGGAAAATTACTTGTTAACTGACGAAGGTTTGGAGGCCG
TTAACAAGGACAAGCCATTGGGTGCTGTCGCTTTGAAATCTTACGAAGAAGAATTGGCTAAGGATCCCAG
AATTGCCGCTACCATGGAGAACGCCCAAAAGGGTGAAATTATGCCAAACATCCCACAAATGTCAGCCTTC
TGGTACGCAGTTAGGACTGCCGTGATTAATGCTGCTTCCGGTAGACAAACCGTCGACGAAGCATTAAAAG
ATGCTCAAACGTAAACAGGCCCCTTTTCCTTTGTCGATATCATGTAATTAGTTATGTCACGCTTACATTC
ACGCCCTCCTCCCACATCCGCTCTAACCGAAAAGGAAGGAGTTAGACAACCTGAAGTCTAGGTCCCTATT
TATTTTTTTTAATAGTTATGTTAGTATTAAGAACGTTATTTATATTTCAAATTTTTCTTTTTTTTCTGTA
CAAAGCGGCCGCCGAACCACTAGTGCACTGCAGTACACGGTTTCCTTGAAATTTTTTTGATTCGGTAATC
TCCGAACAGAAGGAAGAACGAAGGAAGGAGCACAGACTTAGATTGGTATATATACGCATATGTAGTGTTG
AAGAAACATGAAATTGCCCAGTATTCTTAACCCAACTGCACAGAACAAAAACGTGCAGGAAACGAAGATA
AATCATGTCGAAAGCTACATATAAGGAACGTGCTGCTACTCATCCTAGTCCTGTTGCTGCCAAGCTATTT
AATATCATGCACGAAAAGCAAACAAACTTGTGTGCTTCATTGGATGTTCGTACCACCAAGGAATTACTGG
AGTTAGTTGAAGCATTAGGTCCCAAAATTTGTTTACTAAAAACACATGTGGATATCTTGACTGATTTTTC
CATGGAGGGCACAGTTAAGCCGCTAAAGGCATTATCCGCCAAGTACAATTTTTTACTCTTCGAGGACAGA
AAATTTGCTGACATTGGTAATACAGTCAAATTGCAGTACTCTGCGGGTGTATACAGAATAGCAGAATGGG
CAGACATTACGAATGCACACGGTGTGGTGGGCCCAGGTATTGTTAGCGGTTTGAAGCAGGCGGCAGAAGA
AGTAACAAAGGAACCTAGAGGCCTTTTGATGTTAGCAGAATTGTCATGCAAGGGCTCCCTATCTACTGGA
GAATATACTAAGGGTACTGTTGACATTGCGAAGAGCGACAAAGATTTTGTTATCGGCTTTATTGCTCAAA
GAGACATGGGTGGAAGAGATGAAGGTTACGATTGGTTGATTATGACACCCGGTGTGGGTTTAGATGACAA
GGGAGATGCATTGGGTCAACAGTATAGAACCGTGGATGATGTGGTTTCTACAGGATCTGACATTATTATT
GTTGGAAGAGGACTATTTGCAAAGGGAAGGGATGCTAAGGTAGAGGGTGAACGTTACAGAAAAGCAGGCT
GGGAAGCATATTTGAGAAGATGCGGCCAGCAAAACTAAAAAACTGTATTATAAGTAAATGCATGTATACT
AAACTCACAAATTAGAGCTTCAATTTAATTATATCAGTTATTACCCGAGTAACGAAGCATCTGTGCTTCA
TTTTGTAGAACAAAAATGCAACGCGAGAGCGCTAATTTTTCAAACAAAGAATCTGAGCTGCATTTTTACA
GAACAGAAATGCAACGCGAAAGCGCTATTTTACCAACGAAGAATCTGTGCTTCATTTTTGTAAAACAAAA
ATGCAACGCGAGAGCGCTAATTTTTCAAACAAAGAATCTGAGCTGCATTTTTACAGAACAGAAATGCAAC
GCGAGAGCGCTATTTTACCAACAAAGAATCTATACTTCTTTTTTGTTCTACAAAAATGCATCCCGAGAGC
GCTATTTTTCTAACAAAGCATCTTAGATTACTTTTTTTCTCCTTTGTGCGCTCTATAATGCAGTCTCTTG
ATAACTTTTTGCACTGTAGGTCCGTTAAGGTTAGAAGAAGGCTACTTTGGTGTCTATTTTCTCTTCCATA
AAAAAAGCCTGACTCCACTTCCCGCGTTTACTGATTACTAGCGAAGCTGCGGGTGCATTTTTTCAAGATA
AAGGCATCCCCGATTATATTCTATACCGATGTGGATTGCGCATACTTTGTGAACAGAAAGTGATAGCGTT
GATGATTCTTCATTGGTCAGAAAATTATGAACGGTTTCTTCTATTTTGTCTCTATATACTACGTATAGGA
AATGTTTACATTTTCGTATTGTTTTCGATTCACTCTATGAATAGTTCTTACTACAATTTTTTTGTCTAAA
GAGTAATACTAGAGATAAACATAAAAAATGTAGAGGTCGAGTTTAGATGCAAGTTCAAGGAGCGAAAGGT
GGATGGGTAGGTTATATAGGGATATAGCACAGAGATATATAGCAAAGAGATACTTTTGAGCAATGTTTGT
GGAAGCGGTATTCGCAATATTTTAGTAGCTCGTTACAGTCCGGTGCGTTTTTGGTTTTTTGAAAGTGCGT
CATCAGAGCGCTTTTGGTTTTCAAAAGCGCTCTGAAGTTCCTATACTTTCTAGCTAGAGAATAGGAACTT
CCCGAGCGGCCGCGTGTTACAAGCTTGACTCCAGCGTAACTGGACTGCAATCAACTCACTGGCTCACCTT
CACGGGTGGGCCTTTCTTCGGTAGAAAATCAAAGGATCTTCTTGAGATCCTTTTTTTCTGCGCGTAATCT
GCTGCTTGCAAACAAAAAAACCACCGCTACCAGCGGTGGTTTGTTTGCCGGATCAAGAGCTACCAACTCT
TTTTCCGAGGTAACTGGCTTCAGCAGAGCGCAGATACCAAATACTGTTCTTCTAGTGTAGCCGTAGTTAG
GCCACCACTTCAAGAACTCTGTAGCACCGCCTACATACCTCGCTCTGCTAATCCTGTTACCAGTGGCTGC
TGCCAGTGGCGATAAGTCGTGTCTTACCGGGTTGGACTCAAGACGATAGTTACCGGATAAGGCGCAGCGG
TCGGGCTGAACGGGGGGTTCGTGCACACAGCCCAGCTTGGAGCGAACGACCTACACCGAACTGAGATACC
TACAGCGTGAGCTATGAGAAAGCGCCACGCTTCCCGAAGGGAGAAAGGCGGACAGGTATCCGGTAAGCGG
CAGGGTCGGAACAGGAGAGCGCACGAGGGAGCTTCCAGGGGTAAACGCCTGGTATCTTTATAGTCCTGTC
GGGTTTCGCCACCTCTGACTTGAGCATCGATTTTTGTGATGCTCGTCAGGGGGGCGGAGCCTATGGAAAA
ACGCCAGCAACGCAGAAAGGCCCACCCGAAGGTGAGCCAGGTGATTACATTTGGGCCCTCATCAGAGGTT
TTCACCGTCATCACCGAAACGCGCGAGGCAGCTGCGGTAAAGCTCATCAGCGTGGTCGTGAAGCGATTCA
CAGATGTCTGCCTGTTCATCCGCGTCCAGCTCGTTGAGTTTCTCCAGAAGCGTTAATGTCTGGCTTCTGA
TAAAGCGGGCCATGTTAAGGGCGGTTTTTTCCTGTTTGGTCACTTACCAATGCTTAATCAGTGAGGCACC
TATCTCAGCGATCTGTCTATTTCGTTCATCCATAGTTGCCTGACTCCCCGTCGTGTAGATAACTACGATG
CGGGAGGGCTTACCATCTGGCCCCAGTGCTGCAATGATACCGCGAGACCCACGCTCACCGGCTCCAGATT
TATCAGCAATAAACCAGCCAGCCGGGAGGGCCGAGCGCAGAAGTGATCCTGCAACTTTATCCGCCTCCAT
CCAGTCTATTAATTGTTGCCGGGAAGCTAGAGTAAGTAGTTCGCCAGTTAATAGTTTGCGCAACGTTGTT
GCCATTGCTACAGGCATCGTGGTGTCACGCTCGTCGTTTGGTATGGCTTCATTCAGCTCCGGTTCCCAAC
GATCAAGGCGAGTTACATGATCCCCCATGTTGTGCAAAAAAGCGGTTAGCTCCTTCGGTCCTCCGATCGT
TGCCAGAAGTAAGTTGGCCGCAGTGTTATCACTCATGGTTATGGCAGCACTGCATAATTCTCTTACTGTC
ATGCCATCCGTGAGATGCTTTTCTGTGACTGGTGAGTACTCAACCAAGTCATTCTGAGAATAGTGTATGC
GGCGACCGAGTTGCTCTTGCCCGGCGTCAATACGGGATAATACCGCGCCACATAGCAGAACTTTAAAAGT
GCTCATCATTGGAAAACGTTCTTCGGGGCGTAAACTCTCAAGGATCTTACCGCTGTTGAGATCCAGTTCG
ATGTAACCCACTCGTGCACCCAACTGATCTTCAGCATCTTTTACTTTCACCAGCGTTTCTGGGTGAGCAA
AAACAGGAAGGCAAAATGCCGCAAAAAAGGGAATAAGGGCGACACGGAAATGTTGAATACTCATWYTMGC
TTCCTTAGCTCCTGAAAATCTCGATAACTCAAAAAATACGCCCGGTAGTGATCTTATTTCATTATGGTGA
AAGTTGGAACCTCTTACGTGCCGATCAAGTCAAAAGCCTCCGGTCGGAGGCTTTTGACTTTCTGCTATGG
AGGTCAGGTATGATTTAAATGGTCAGTTAGA
